>Addgene plasmid #107672 | BMR1_03g01156-bio-His | addgene full sequence | sequence record 210753 | Addgene NGS Result
CATGTTGACATTGATTATTGACTAGTTATTAATAGTAATCAATTACGGGGTCATTAGTTCATAGCCCATA
TATGGAGTTCCGCGTTACATAACTTACGGTAAATGGCCCGCCTGGCTGACCGCCCAACGACCCCCGCCCA
TTGACGTCAATAATGACGTATGTTCCCATAGTAACGCCAATAGGGACTTTCCATTGACGTCAATGGGTGG
AGTATTTACGGTAAACTGCCCACTTGGCAGTACATCAAGTGTATCATATGCCAAGTCCGCCCCCTATTGA
CGTCAATGACGGTAAATGGCCCGCCTGGCATTATGCCCAGTACATGACCTTACGGGACTTTCCTACTTGG
CAGTACATCTACGTATTAGTCATCGCTATTACCATGGTGATGCGGTTTTGGCAGTACACCAATGGGCGTG
GATAGCGGTTTGACTCACGGGGATTTCCAAGTCTCCACCCCATTGACGTCAATGGGAGTTTGTTTTGGCA
CCAAAATCAACGGGACTTTCCAAAATGTCGTAATAACCCCGCCCCGTTGACGCAAATGGGCGGTAGGCGT
GTACGGTGGGAGGTCTATATAAGCAGAGCTCGTTTAGTGAACCGTCAGATCCTCACTCTCTTCCGCATCG
CTGTCTGCGAGGGCCAGCTGTTGGGCTCGCGGTTGAGGACAAACTCTTCGCGGTCTTTCCAGTACTCTTG
GATCGGAAACCCGTCGGCCTCCGAACGGTACTCCGCCACCGAGGGACCTGAGCGAGTCCGCATCGACCGG
ATCGGAAAACCTCTCGAGAAAGGCGTCTAACCAGTCACAGTCGCAAGGTAGGCTGAGCACCGTGGCGGGC
GGCAGCGGGTGGCGGTCGGGGTTGTTTCTGGCGGAGGTGCTGCTGATGATGTAATTAAAGTAGGCGGTCT
TGAGACGGCGGATGGTCGAGGTGAGGTGTGGCAGGCTTGAGATCCAGCTGTTGGGGTGAGTACTCCCTCT
CAAAAGCGGGCATTACTTCTGCGCTAAGATTGTCAGTTTCCAAAAACGAGGAGGATTTGATATTCACCTG
GCCCGATCTGGCCATACACTTGAGTGACAATGACATCCACTTTGCCTTTCTCTCCACAGGTGTCCACTCC
CAGGTCCAAGTTTGCCACCATGGAGTTTCAGACCCAGGTACTCATGTCCCTGCTGCTCTGCATGTCTGGT
GCGGCCGCCGCTCTGGCCAATGCCAGACCCGCCCACCGGAAGATCGTGCACAAGCACAAGAACAGCGGCG
CCAAGCCCCGGCACCAGGCCAAGAAACACGTGAACATTGCCGAAGAGGACGACGAGGACGGCGAGGTGTA
CGAGGAAGATGAAGAGGACGATTACGAGGACACCGACTACGAGGAACTGGAATTCAAGCCCATCGGCGAC
GAGCGGGACAACCCCTGGGAGAGCTACATGGAAAAGTTCAACATCCCCAAGGTGCACGGCAGCGGCGTGT
ACGTGGACCTGGGCAAGAACGGCGCCTTCAACGGCAAGAAATACCGGATGGTGGCCGGCAAGTGCCCCGT
GTTCGGCAAGATCATCGAGTTCAGCTCCGGCGTGGACTACCTGAGCCCCGCCAACGATGCCGCCAACCCC
GCCTTCGGCTTCCCCTATACAGTGCCTGCCGGCAAGACCATCCGGACCAACGAGATCCCCAAGACCAGCC
GGGGCAGAATCAGCATCAGCAAGAGCGCCGTGCAGACCGACCTGATCAGCCCCGTGACCGCCAAGACCCT
GAAGGCCTACGAGTACGACGGCGACGACATCTTCAACTGCGCCAGCTACGCCAGCGAGCTGATGATGAGC
AGCGACAGAAAGAGCGACTACAAGTACCCCTTCGCCTTCGACCTGAAAACAAAGACCTGCCACATCCTGT
ACAGCCCCCTGCAGCTGATCCAGGGCCCCAAGTACTGCGACAACGACGGCAAGGTGGACAGCGGCAGCAG
CAGCATGCCCTGCATCAAGCCCGTGAAGGACATGAGCCAGGAAATGGTCTACGGCAGCAGCTTCATCTAC
CGGGACTGGAAGAACAAGTGCCCCAACGCCGCCGTGGCCGACGCCATCTTTGGCACCTGGAATGGCGCCG
CTTGCGTGCCCATCCAGAACCGGCGGCTGTTCAAGGCCAGCACCCCCGAGATCTGCGGCCAGATCGTGTT
CAAGTACAGCGCCAGCGACGCCCCCGAGAACTACGAGACAAAGCGGAGCGAGGGCAGCAAGTTCGCCAAC
GCCATCAGCAGCGGCGATCTGGGCGCCGTGGCCAAGATCATCATGCCCGTGACCAACAGCAGAGCCCACC
ACAGCAAGGGCTGGGGCTTCAACTGGGCCAATTACGACCGGAACAAGAGAGAGTGCGGCCTGATCGACGA
GGTGCCCAACTGCCTGGTGTTCAAGATGGGCAATATCGCCTTCAACAGCCTGGGCAGCCCCCTGGAAGAT
GACATGGAAAACTTCCCTTGCGAGATCAAGAGCTTCGGCTACATCACCAAGGGCAACCCCAACGACATCA
ACAGCTACCTGATCTCCAGCACCCACCGGGACATGATCCCCAACGACGACGGCATCGAGACACTGAACGC
CAGAAGCTGCAGCGGCTACTACGGCAAGATCGGAGCCAAAGAGAGCGAAACCCTGAACCAGGCCCCCCTG
ACCTTCTACGGTGGCGCGCCGTCGACCTCCATCACGGCCTATAAGAGTGAGGGGGAGTCAGCGGAGTTCT
CCTTCCCACTCAACCTTGGAGAGGAAAGCCTGCAGGGAGAGTTGAGATGGAAGGCAGAGAAGGCTCCTTC
TTCCCAGTCCTGGATCACCTTCTCCCTAAAGAACCAAAAGGTGTCTGTGCAGAAGTCTACTAGCAACCCC
AAGTTCCAGCTGTCCGAAACGCTCCCACTCACCCTTCAGATACCCCAGGTCTCCCTTCAGTTTGCTGGTT
CTGGCAACCTGACCCTGACTCTGGACAGAGGGATACTGTATCAGGAAGTGAACCTGGTGGTGATGAAAGT
GACTCAGCCCGACAGCAACACTTTGACCTGTGAGGTGATGGGACCCACCTCACCCAAGATGAGACTGATC
TTGAAGCAGGAGAATCAGGAGGCCAGGGTCTCCAGGCAGGAGAAAGTGATTCAAGTGCAGGCCCCTGAAG
CAGGGGTGTGGCAATGTCTACTGAGTGAAGGTGAAGAGGTCAAGATGGACTCCAAGATCCAGGTTTTATC
CAAAGGGTTGAATTCCGGCAGCCTGCACCACATCCTGGACGCCCAGAAGATGCTGTGGAACCACAGGGAC
AGGAACCTGCCTCCTCTGGCCCCTCTGGGCCCCCACCACCATCACCACCATTGAGTCTAGACACGTGATT
AATTAAGGATCCCCCGACCTCGACCTCTGGCTAATAAAGGAAATTTATTTTCATTGCAATAGTGTGTTGG
AATTTTTTGTGTCTCTCACTCGGAAGGACATATGGGAGGGCAAATCATTTGGTCGAGATCCCTCGGAGAT
CTCTAGCTAGAGGATCGATCCCCGCCCCGGACGAACTAAACCTGACTACGACATCTCTGCCCCTTCTTCG
CGGGGCAGTGCATGTAATCCCTTCAGTTGGTTGGTACAACTTGCCAACTGGGCCCTGTTCCACATGTGAC
ACGGGGGGGGACCAAACACAAAGGGGTTCTCTGACTGTAGTTGACATCCTTATAAATGGATGTGCACATT
TGCCAACACTGAGTGGCTTTCATCCTGGAGCAGACTTTGCAGTCTGTGGACTGCAACACAACATTGCCTT
TATGTGTAACTCTTGGCTGAAGCTCTTACACCAATGCTGGGGGACATGTACCTCCCAGGGGCCCAGGAAG
ACTACGGGAGGCTACACCAACGTCAATCAGAGGGGCCTGTGTAGCTACCGATAAGCGGACCCTCAAGAGG
GCATTAGCAATAGTGTTTATAAGGCCCCCTTGTTAACCCTAAACGGGTAGCATATGCTTCCCGGGTAGTA
GTATATACTATCCAGACTAACCCTAATTCAATAGCATATGTTACCCAACGGGAAGCATATGCTATCGAAT
TAGGGTTAGTAAAAGGGTCCTAAGGAACAGCGATATCTCCCACCCCATGAGCTGTCACGGTTTTATTTAC
ATGGGGTCAGGATTCCACGAGGGTAGTGAACCATTTTAGTCACAAGGGCAGTGGCTGAAGATCAAGGAGC
GGGCAGTGAACTCTCCTGAATCTTCGCCTGCTTCTTCATTCTCCTTCGTTTAGCTAATAGAATAACTGCT
GAGTTGTGAACAGTAAGGTGTATGTGAGGTGCTCGAAAACAAGGTTTCAGGTGACGCCCCCAGAATAAAA
TTTGGACGGGGGGTTCAGTGGTGGCATTGTGCTATGACACCAATATAACCCTCACAAACCCCTTGGGCAA
TAAATACTAGTGTAGGAATGAAACATTCTGAATATCTTTAACAATAGAAATCCATGGGGTGGGGACAAGC
CGTAAAGACTGGATGTCCATCTCACACGAATTTATGGCTATGGGCAACACATAATCCTAGTGCAATATGA
TACTGGGGTTATTAAGATGTGTCCCAGGCAGGGACCAAGACAGGTGAACCATGTTGTTACACTCTATTTG
TAACAAGGGGAAAGAGAGTGGACGCCGACAGCAGCGGACTCCACTGGTTGTCTCTAACACCCCCGAAAAT
TAAACGGGGCTCCACGCCAATGGGGCCCATAAACAAAGACAAGTGGCCACTCTTTTTTTTGAAATTGTGG
AGTGGGGGCACGCGTCAGCCCCCACACGCCGCCCTGCGGTTTTGGACTGTAAAATAAGGGTGTAATAACT
TGGCTGATTGTAACCCCGCTAACCACTGCGGTCAAACCACTTGCCCACAAAACCACTAATGGCACCCCGG
GGAATACCTGCATAAGTAGGTGGGCGGGCCAAGATAGGGGCGCGATTGCTGCGATCTGGAGGACAAATTA
CACACACTTGCGCCTGAGCGCCAAGCACAGGGTTGTTGGTCCTCATATTCACGAGGTCGCTGAGAGCACG
GTGGGCTAATGTTGCCATGGGTAGCATATACTACCCAAATATCTGGATAGCATATGCTATCCTAATCTAT
ATCTGGGTAGCATAGGCTATCCTAATCTATATCTGGGTAGCATATGCTATCCTAATCTATATCTGGGTAG
TATATGCTATCCTAATTTATATCTGGGTAGCATAGGCTATCCTAATCTATATCTGGGTAGCATATGCTAT
CCTAATCTATATCTGGGTAGTATATGCTATCCTAATCTGTATCCGGGTAGCATATGCTATCCTAATAGAG
ATTAGGGTAGTATATGCTATCCTAATTTATATCTGGGTAGCATATACTACCCAAATATCTGGATAGCATA
TGCTATCCTAATCTATATCTGGGTAGCATATGCTATCCTAATCTATATCTGGGTAGCATAGGCTATCCTA
ATCTATATCTGGGTAGCATATGCTATCCTAATCTATATCTGGGTAGTATATGCTATCCTAATTTATATCT
GGGTAGCATAGGCTATCCTAATCTATATCTGGGTAGCATATGCTATCCTAATCTATATCTGGGTAGTATA
TGCTATCCTAATCTGTATCCGGGTAGCATATGCTATCCTCATGATAAGCTGTCAAACATGAGAATTTTCT
TGAAGACGAAAGGGCCTCGTGATACGCCTATTTTTATAGGTTAATGTCATGATAATAATGGTTTCTTAGA
CGTCAGGTGGCACTTTTCGGGGAAATGTGCGCGGAACCCCTATTTGTTTATTTTTCTAAATACATTCAAA
TATGTATCCGCTCATGAGACAATAACCCTGATAAATGCTTCAATAATATTGAAAAAGGAAGAGTATGAGT
ATTCAACATTTCCGTGTCGCCCTTATTCCCTTTTTTGCGGCATTTTGCCTTCCTGTTTTTGCTCACCCAG
AAACGCTGGTGAAAGTAAAAGATGCTGAAGATCAGTTGGGTGCACGAGTGGGTTACATCGAACTGGATCT
CAACAGCGGTAAGATCCTTGAGAGTTTTCGCCCCGAAGAACGTTTTCCAATGATGAGCACTTTTAAAGTT
CTGCTATGTGGCGCGGTATTATCCCGTGTTGACGCCGGGCAAGAGCAACTCGGTCGCCGCATACACTATT
CTCAGAATGACTTGGTTGAGTACTCACCAGTCACAGAAAAGCATCTTACGGATGGCATGACAGTAAGAGA
ATTATGCAGTGCTGCCATAACCATGAGTGATAACACTGCGGCCAACTTACTTCTGACAACGATCGGAGGA
CCGAAGGAGCTAACCGCTTTTTTGCACAACATGGGGGATCATGTAACTCGCCTTGATCGTTGGGAACCGG
AGCTGAATGAAGCCATACCAAACGACGAGCGTGACACCACGATGCCTGCAGCAATGGCAACAACGTTGCG
CAAACTATTAACTGGCGAACTACTTACTCTAGCTTCCCGGCAACAATTAATAGACTGGATGGAGGCGGAT
AAAGTTGCAGGACCACTTCTGCGCTCGGCCCTTCCGGCTGGCTGGTTTATTGCTGATAAATCTGGAGCCG
GTGAGCGTGGGTCTCGCGGTATCATTGCAGCACTGGGGCCAGATGGTAAGCCCTCCCGTATCGTAGTTAT
CTACACGACGGGGAGTCAGGCAACTATGGATGAACGAAATAGACAGATCGCTGAGATAGGTGCCTCACTG
ATTAAGCATTGGTAACTGTCAGACCAAGTTTACTCATATATACTTTAGATTGATTTAAAACTTCATTTTT
AATTTAAAAGGATCTAGGTGAAGATCCTTTTTGATAATCTCATGACCAAAATCCCTTAACGTGAGTTTTC
GTTCCACTGAGCGTCAGACCCCGTAGAAAAGATCAAAGGATCTTCTTGAGATCCTTTTTTTCTGCGCGTA
ATCTGCTGCTTGCAAACAAAAAAACCACCGCTACCAGCGGTGGTTTGTTTGCCGGATCAAGAGCTACCAA
CTCTTTTTCCGAAGGTAACTGGCTTCAGCAGAGCGCAGATACCAAATACTGTTCTTCTAGTGTAGCCGTA
GTTAGGCCACCACTTCAAGAACTCTGTAGCACCGCCTACATACCTCGCTCTGCTAATCCTGTTACCAGTG
GCTGCTGCCAGTGGCGATAAGTCGTGTCTTACCGGGTTGGACTCAAGACGATAGTTACCGGATAAGGCGC
AGCGGTCGGGCTGAACGGGGGGTTCGTGCACACAGCCCAGCTTGGAGCGAACGACCTACACCGAACTGAG
ATACCTACAGCGTGAGCTATGAGAAAGCGCCACGCTTCCCGAAGGGAGAAAGGCGGACAGGTATCCGGTA
AGCGGCAGGGTCGGAACAGGAGAGCGCACGAGGGAGCTTCCAGGGGGAAACGCCTGGTATCTTTATAGTC
CTGTCGGGTTTCGCCACCTCTGACTTGAGCGTCGATTTTTGTGATGCTCGTCAGGGGGGCGGAGCCTATG
GAAAAACGCCAGCAACGCGGCCTTTTTACGGTTCCTGGCCTTTTGCTGGCCTTTTGCTCACATGTTCTTT
CCTGCGTTATCCCCTGATTCTGTGGATAACCGTATTACCGCCTTTGAGTGAGCTGATACCGCTCGCCGCA
GCCGAACGACCGAGCGCAGCGAGTCAGTGAGCGAGGAAGCGGAAGAGCGCCCAATACGCAAACCGCCTCT
CCCCGCGCGTTGGCCGATTCATTAATGCAGCTGGCACGACAGGTTTCCCGACTGGAAAGCGGGCAGTGAG
CGCAACGCAATTAATGTGAGTTAGCTCACTCATTAGGCACCCCAGGCTTTACACTTTATGCTTCCGGCTC
GTATGTTGTGTGGAATTGTGAGCGGATAACAATTTCACACAGGAAACAGCTATGACCATGATTACGCCAA
GCTCTAGCTAGAGGTCGACCAATTCTCATGTTTGACAGCTTATCATCGCAGATCCGGGCAACGTTGTTGC
CATTGCTGCAGGCGCAGAACTGGTAGGTATGGAAGATCTATACATTGAATCAATATTGGCAATTAGCCAT
ATTAGTCATTGGTTATATAGCATAAATCAATATTGGCTATTGGCCATTGCATACGTTGTATCTATATCAT
AATATGTACATTTATATTGGCTCATGTCCAATATGACCGC
Features (pLannotate 1.2.2; 18 found; start..end, strand, type, name):
      7..386     +  enhancer       CMV enhancer: human cytomegalovirus immediate early enhancer
    388..587     +  promoter       CMV promoter: human cytomegalovirus (CMV) immediate early promoter
    655..693     +  misc_feature   Ad SA (fragment): adenovirus major late transcript splice acceptor (Friedrich and Soriano, 1991)
    726..935     -  CDS            PTP (fragment): TERM_ADE02 - Experimental evidence at protein level: Swiss-Prot protein existence level 1. Protein covalently bound to the viral DNA that acts as a primer for viral genomic replication by DNA strand displacement. Assembles on the viral origin of replication in an initiation complex with viral polymerase, DBP, host NFIA and host POU2F1/OCT1. During initiation, the polymerase covalently couples the first dCTP with Ser- 580 of pTP. The terminal protein stimulates the template activity over 20 fold compared to protein-free templates. Neo-synthesized viral genomes are linked to two preterminal prot
    966..1055    +  intron         chimeric intron (fragment): chimera between introns from adenovirus and immunoglobulin heavy chain genes
   1074..1120    +  CDS            IgH signal sequence (fragment): signal sequence from the mouse immunoglobulin heavy chain variable region
   2640..3233    +  CDS            Cd4 (fragment): CD4_RAT - Experimental evidence at protein level: Swiss-Prot protein existence level 1. Integral membrane glycoprotein that plays an essential role in the immune response and serves multiple functions in responses against both external and internal offenses. In T-cells, functions primarily as a coreceptor for MHC class II molecule:peptide complex. The antigens presented by class II peptides are derived from extracellular proteins while class I peptides are derived from cytosolic proteins. Interacts simultaneously with the T-cell receptor (TCR) and the MHC class II presented by antigen presenti
   3393..3448    +  polyA_signal   β-globin poly(A) signal: rabbit β-globin polyadenylation signal (Gil and Proudfoot, 1987)
   3962..5643    -  rep_origin     oriP (fragment): Epstein-Barr virus oriP replication origin (Yates et al., 2000)
   5770..5874    +  promoter       AmpR promoter: bla
   5875..6735    +  CDS            AmpR: β-lactamase; bla; confers resistance to ampicillin, carbenicillin, and related antibiotics
   6906..7494    +  rep_origin     ori: high-copy-number ColE1/pMB1/pBR322/pUC origin of replication
   7677..7769    +  CDS            lacI (fragment): lac repressor; lacI; The lac repressor binds to the lac operator to inhibit transcription in E. coli. This inhibition can be relieved by adding lactose or isopropyl-β-D-thiogalactopyranoside (IPTG).
   7782..7803    +  protein_bind   CAP binding site: CAP binding activates transcription in the presence of cAMP. E. coli catabolite activator protein
   7818..7848    +  promoter       lac promoter: promoter for the E. coli lac operon
   7856..7872    +  protein_bind   lac operator: The lac repressor binds to the lac operator to inhibit transcription in E. coli. This inhibition can be relieved by adding lactose or isopropyl-β-D-thiogalactopyranoside (IPTG). lac repressor encoded by lacI
   7942..7958    +  promoter       tet promoter (fragment): E. coli promoter for tetracycline efflux protein gene
   7968..7993    -  CDS            bla(M) (fragment): β-lactamase lacking the signal sequence; bla(M); allows cytosolic expression of β-lactamase
