[The description below was written by a language model from this plasmid's Addgene catalogue record and pLannotate feature annotations shown in this document.]
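Description:
BMR1_03g01156-bio-His is a mammalian expression plasmid built on the pTT3 backbone, designed for transient production of a secreted, soluble form of a Babesia microti cell-surface or secreted protein. It is maintained in E. coli through a high-copy ColE1/pUC-type origin with ampicillin selection (AmpR). It also carries an Epstein-Barr virus oriP element, which supports episomal retention in cell lines that express EBNA1. Short lac-region and other bacterial fragments in the feature table appear to be backbone remnants with no role in expression.

The expression cassette is driven by the CMV immediate-early enhancer and promoter. Downstream lie adenovirus-derived leader and splice elements and a chimeric intron fragment, which typically enhance mRNA processing and expression, and the cassette ends with a rabbit β-globin polyadenylation signal. The annotation detects a fragment of a mouse immunoglobulin heavy chain signal sequence just upstream of the insert, consistent with directing the protein into the secretory pathway. The roughly 1.5 kb insert was made by gene synthesis and cloned between NotI and AscI. It encodes the full-length BMR1_03g01156 ectodomain, with every potential N-linked glycosylation sequon removed by substituting alanine for the serine or threonine.

The ectodomain is fused at its C terminus to rat Cd4 domains 3 and 4, a biotinylation sequence and a 6xHis tag. Only the Cd4 portion is picked up in the feature table. Cotransfection with BirA yields enzymatically monobiotinylated protein, which can be captured on streptavidin, while the His tag allows affinity purification. The construct belongs to a library of recombinant B. microti proteins made for diagnostics discovery and reverse vaccinology.
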