Addgene plasmid #107672: BMR1_03g01156-bio-His
Purpose: Expresses enzymatically monobiotinylated full-length BMR1_03g01156 ectodomain with no N-linked glycans upon cotransfection with BirA in mammalian cells. Contains a C-terminal rat Cd4 d3+4 tag.
Depositing lab: Gavin Wright. Depositing organization: Wellcome Sanger Institute. Publication: A library of recombinant Babesia microti cell surface and secreted proteins for diagnostics discovery and reverse vaccinology. Elton CM, Rodriguez M, Ben Mamoun C, Lobo CA, Wright GJ. Int J Parasitol. 2019 Feb;49(2):115-125. doi: 10.1016/j.ijpara.2018.10.003. Epub 2018 Oct 24. PubMed 30367868.
Backbone
  Vector backbone: pTT3
  Backbone manufacturer: Yves Durocher
  Backbone size w/o insert (bp): 6670
  Modifications to backbone: Addition of CD4, biotinylation sequence, 6xhis tags
  Vector type: Mammalian Expression
Growth in bacteria
  Bacterial resistance: Ampicillin, 100 μg/mL
  Growth temperature: 37°C
  Growth strain: DH5alpha
  Copy number: High Copy
Gene/Insert
  Gene/Insert name: BMR1_03g01156
  Species: B. microti
  Insert size (bp): 1490
  Mutation: all potential N-linked glycosylation sites (N-X-S/T, where X is not proline) were systematically removed by substituting alanine for serine/threonine at these sites.
  Promoter: CMV
  Tag / fusion protein: ratCD4d3+4,biotinylation sequence, 6xHis (C terminal on backbone)
  Cloning method: Restriction Enzyme; 5′ cloning site NotI (not destroyed); 3′ cloning site AscI (not destroyed)
  Sequencing primers: 5′ CMV-F; 3′ EBVori-F (5'-CCACTCAGTGTTGGCAAATG-3')
Resource information
  A portion of this plasmid was derived from a plasmid made by: Made by gene synthesis. pTT3 was obtained from Yves Durocher, National Research Council of Canada
Terms and licenses: Academic/Nonprofit Terms; Industry Terms: Not Available to Industry
How to cite: BMR1_03g01156-bio-His was a gift from Gavin Wright (Addgene plasmid # 107672 ; http://n2t.net/addgene:107672 ; RRID:Addgene_107672)
